Addgene plasmid #60979: pMTB-Multibow-C
Purpose: Part of Multibow set of constructs--each FP gene is initially not expressed and then adopts a permanent ON or OFF status upon Cre-mediated recombination. Encodes cytoplasmic cerulean
Depositing lab: Sean Megason. Depositing organization: Harvard Medical School. Publication: Multibow: digital spectral barcodes for cell tracing. Xiong F, Obholzer ND, Noche RR, Megason SG. PLoS One. 2015 May 26;10(5):e0127822. doi: 10.1371/journal.pone.0127822. eCollection 2015. PONE-D-14-56414 PubMed 26010570.
Backbone
  Vector backbone: pMTB
  Vector type: Zebrafish
Growth in bacteria
  Bacterial resistance: Ampicillin, 100 μg/mL
  Growth temperature: 37°C
  Growth strain: Stbl3
  Copy number: Low Copy
Gene/Insert
  Gene/Insert name: Cerulean
  Species: Synthetic
  Promoter: Bactin2
  Cloning method: Gibson Cloning
  Sequencing primers: 5′ SP6; 3′ CAGCAGGACCATTTATCATGCTGCTGC
Terms and licenses: Academic/Nonprofit Terms; Industry Terms: Not Available to Industry
Depositor comments: Multibow constructs contain repetitive loxP sites that make these constructs prone to recombination. The constructs display a few issues with bacterial stability and sequencing that need to be considered when amplifying, storing and using them. First, in our hands Multibow constructs have displayed instability in E.coli cultures and had low yield in Maxi/Midi-preps. Mini-prep is recommended to harvest Multibow constructs. For transformation, we have had success with 5-alpha F'Iq cells (NEB). Second, the sequencing of Multibow constructs may run into problems of low quality/inaccurate reads. A problematic trace file does not necessarily mean the construct is wrong or the sample has mixed sequences. Third, before using the constructs harvested from mini-prep for injections, we recommend a further purification step using DNA purification kits such as MinElute PCR purification kit (Qiagen). All Multibow constructs share a backbone of pMTB vector (AMP resistance) containing the tol2 sites for transgenic insertion and the loxP recombination sites. To validate the variable region, we recommend sequencing with this specific primer: 5'-CAGCAGGACCATTTATCATGCTGCTGC-3', which recognizes the end of the variable region. The Sp6 primer may not provide enough reading length to reach the variable region.
How to cite: pMTB-Multibow-C was a gift from Sean Megason (Addgene plasmid # 60979 ; http://n2t.net/addgene:60979 ; RRID:Addgene_60979)
