[The description below was written by a language model from this plasmid's Addgene catalogue record.]
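Description:
pMTB-Multibow-C is a zebrafish transgenesis plasmid built on the pMTB backbone and is one member of the Multibow set of constructs for multicolour cell labelling and lineage tracing. It is propagated in E. coli under ampicillin selection and is recorded as low copy. The backbone carries Tol2 transposon sites, which allow Tol2 transposase to integrate the cassette into the zebrafish genome after the DNA is injected. No feature table is supplied, so the bacterial origin of replication, polyadenylation signals and the exact layout of the elements are not stated in the record.

The payload is a synthetic coding sequence for Cerulean, a cyan fluorescent protein, in an untargeted cytoplasmic form and assembled by Gibson cloning. It is placed under the Bactin2 (beta-actin 2) promoter, which is generally used for broad expression in zebrafish tissues. The cassette is arranged with multiple loxP recombination sites so that the fluorescent protein is initially silent. Cre-mediated recombination then resolves it into either a permanent ON or a permanent OFF state. Because each Multibow construct makes this binary choice independently, combining constructs that differ in colour or subcellular localisation gives individual cells a heritable "digital" spectral barcode. That barcode can be used to tell neighbouring cells apart and to follow their clonal descendants.

The depositor notes that the repeated loxP sites make these plasmids prone to recombination in bacteria, resulting in instability, low yields and sequencing reads that can be poor in quality. A primer at the end of the variable region is therefore the recommended way to confirm which fluorescent protein variant is present.
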