>Addgene plasmid #60979 | pMTB-Multibow-C | addgene partial sequence | sequence record 102709 | Multibow-Rev 5'-CAGCAGGACCATTTATCATGCTGCTGC-3'
CCCAGGGTAATGCCGGCGGCGGTCACAAATTCCAGCAGGACCATATGATCCCTTTTCTCATTTGGATCTT
TAGACAGTTTAGACTGGGTAGACAGGTAATGATTATCTGGCAGCAGCACTGGTCCATCGCCAATTGGGGT
ATTCTGTTGGTAATGATCGGCGAGCTGCACAGAGCCATCCTCAATATTATGCCTAATTTTAAAATTGGCT
TTAATGCCATTTTTCTGTTTATCGGCGGTAATGTACACATTATCAGAAATGGCATTGTACTCCAGTTTGT
GTCCCAGAATATTGCCATCCTCTTTAAAATCAATGCCTTTGAGCTCAATCCTATTCACCAGGGTATCGCC
CTCAAATTTCACCTCGGCCCTGGTTTTGTAATTGCCATCATCTTTAAAAAAAATGGTCCTCTCCTGCACG
TAGCCCTCTGGCATG
