>Addgene plasmid #60979 | pMTB-Multibow-C | addgene partial sequence | sequence record 102711 | pMTBF2 5'-tttagggagtggtcctggtg-3'
CTGAGCCCTACGACTCTGGCTGAGTGCCACACCGCCGGCAGCCGCAAAGCGGCTCAAACCATTGCCTTTT
ATGGTAATAATGAGAGAATGCAGAGGGACTTCCTTTGTCTGGCATATCTGAGGCGCGCGCTGTCACTAGC
GCCCACCAGCGGTCAGACTGTAGAATGCAGAGCAAAACAGGAAGTTGACTCCAGATGGTCACATGCTTGC
TGAAACNCCTCTCCCTGGCAGCAGTGCAATTCTAACAGTTTCCCTTTCTTTTACAGTTCGCCATCCTAGG
CCTATTTAGGTGACACTATAGAAGAGTACAAGCTACTTGTTCTTTTTGCAGGATCCGCCACCATGACTAG
CTCGAGATAACTTCGTATAGTATACCTTATACGAAGTTATCGAGCTCATAACTTCGTATAGGATACTTTA
TACGAAGTTATAACTCGAGATAACTTCGTATAGCATACATTATACGAAGTTATACCGGCAGATCTCGCCA
CCATGGTGAGTGTGATTAAACCAGAGATGAA
