>Addgene plasmid #60979 | pMTB-Multibow-C | addgene partial sequence | sequence record 103803 | Multibow-fwd 5'-gccaccacctgttcctgtag-3'
GGATCTAGGATAACTTCGTATAGGATACTTTATACGAAGTTATTGATCAATTCACAGCCACCATGGGAGC
GCCAGCTGGAGGTGCAGCAATGGTGTCTAAAGGAGAGGAACTGTTTACCGGAGTGGTCCCAATTCTCGTG
GAACTGGATGGCGATGTGAATGGACATAAATTTTCTGTGTCTGGAGAGGGAGAGGGCGATGCCACCTACG
GCAAGCTGACCCTGAAATTTATTTGCACCACCGGCAAACTGCCAGTGCCATGGCCTACCCTGGTGACCAC
CCTGACCTGGGGCGTGCAATGCTTTGCCAGGTACCCAGATCATATGAAACAACATGATTTTTTTAAATCT
GCCATGCCAGAGGGCTACGTGCAGGAGAGGACCATTTTTTTTAAAGATGATGGCAATTACAAAACCAGGG
CCGAGGTGAAATTTGAGGGCGATACCCTGGTGAATAGGATTGAGCTCAAAGGCATTGATTTTAAAGAGGA
TGGCAATATTCTGGGACACAAACTGGAGTACAATGCCATTTCTGAT
